>Addgene plasmid #54593 | Citrine-N1 | depositor partial sequence | sequence record 84990 | insert sequence
CCCCATGACGTCAATGGGAGTTGTTTGGCACCAAAATCAACGGGACTTTCCAAAATGTCGTAACAACTCC
GCCCCATTGACGCAAATGGGCGGTAGGCGTGTACGGTGGGAGGTCTATATAAGCAGAGCTGGTTTAGTGA
ACCGTCAGATCCGCTAGCGCTACCGGACTCAGATCTCGAGCTCAAGCTTCGAATTCTGCAGTCGACGGTA
CCGCGGGCCCGGGATCCACCGGTCGCCACCATGGTGAGCAAGGGCGAGGAGCTGTTCACCGGGGTGGTGC
CCATCCTGGTCGAGCTGGACGGCGACGTAAACGGCCACAAGTTCAGCGTGTCCGGCGAGGGCGAGGGCGA
TGCCACCTACGGCAAGCTGACCCTGAAGTTCATCTGCACCACCGGCAAGCTGCCCGTGCCCTGGCCCACC
CTCGTGACCACCTTCGGCTACGGCCTGATGTGCTTCGCCCGCTACCCCGACCACATGAAGCAGCACGACT
TCTTCAAGTCCGCCATGCCCGAAGGCTACGTCCAGGAGCGCACCATCTTCTTCAAGGACGACGGCAACTA
CAAGACCCGCGCCGAGGTGAAGTTCGAGGGCGACACCCTGGTGAACCGCATCGAGCTGAAGGGCATCGAC
TTCAAGGAGGACGGCAACATCCTGGGGCACAAGCTGGAGTACAACTACAACAGCCACAACGTCTATATCA
TGGCCGACAAGCAGAAGAACGGCATCAAGGTGAACTTCAAGATCCGCCACAACATCGAGGACGGCAGCGT
GCAGCTCGCCGACCACTACCAGCAGAACACCCCCATCGGCGACGGCCCCGTGCTGCTGCCCGACAACCAC
TACCTGAGCTACCAGTCCGCCCTGAGCAAAGACCCCAACGAGAAGCGCGATCACATGGTCCTGCTGGAGT
TCGTGACCGCCGCCGGGATCACTCTCGGCATGGACGAGCTGTACAAGTAAGCGGCCGCGACTCTAGATCA
TAATCAGCCATACCACATTTGTAGAGGTTTTACTTGCTTTAAAAAACCTCCCACACCTCCCCCTGAACCT
GAAACATAAAATGAATGCAATTGTTGTTGTTAACTTGTTTATTGCAGCTTATAATGGTTACAAATAAAGC
AATAGCATCACAAATTTCACAAATAAGCATTTTTTTCACTGCATTCTAGTTG
