>Addgene plasmid #54593 | Citrine-N1 | addgene partial sequence | sequence record 90464 | CMV-F 5'-CGCAAATGGGCGGTAGGCGTG-3'
GTGAACCGTCAGATCCGCTAGCGCTACCGGACTCAGATCTCGAGCTCAAGCTTCGAATTCTGCAGTCGAC
GGTACCGCGGGCCCGGGATCCACCGGTCGCCACCATGGTGAGCAAGGGCGAGGAGCTGTTCACCGGGGTG
GTGCCCATCCTGGTCGAGCTGGACGGCGACGTAAACGGCCACAAGTTCAGCGTGTCCGGCGAGGGCGAGG
GCGATGCCACCTACGGCAAGCTGACCCTGAAGTTCATCTGCACCACCGGCAAGCTGCCCGTGCCCTGGCC
CACCCTCGTGACCACCTTCGGCTACGGCCTGATGTGCTTCGCCCGCTACCCCGACCACATGAAGCAGCAC
GACTTCTTCAAGTCCGCCATGCCCGAAGGCTACGTCCAGGAGCGCACCATCTTCTTCAAGGACGACGGCA
ACTACAAGACCCGCGCCGAGGTGAAGTTCGAGGGCGACACCCTGGTGAACCGCATCGAGCTGAAGGGCAT
CGACTTCAAGGAGGACGGCAACATCCTGGGGCACAAGCTGGAGTACAACTACAACAGCCACAACGTCTAT
ATCATGGCCGACAAGCAGAAGAACGGCATCAAGGTGAACTTCAAGATCCGCCACAACATCGAGGACGGCA
GCGTGCAGCTCGCCGACCACTACCAGCAGAACACCCCCATCGGCGACGGCCCCGTGCTGCTGCCCGACAA
CCACTACCTGAGCTACCAGTCCGCCCTGAGCAAAGACCCCAACGAGAAGCGCGATCACATGGTCCTGCTG
GAGTTCGTGACCGCCGCCGGGATCACTCTCGGCATGGACGAGCTGTACAAGTAAGCGGCCGCGACTCTAG
ATCATAATCAGCCATACCACATTTGTAGAGGTT
