[The description below was written by a language model from this plasmid's Addgene catalogue record.]
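Description:
Citrine-N1 is an empty mammalian expression backbone of about 4.75 kb designed for making fusions to the yellow fluorescent protein Citrine. It carries no insert. The "N1" designation indicates a cloning vector in which a gene of interest is placed upstream of the fluorescent protein coding sequence, so that Citrine ends up at the C terminus of the resulting fusion protein, which matches the record's description of the tag as C-terminal on the backbone. The plasmid is propagated in E. coli as a high-copy construct under kanamycin selection, and it provides a neomycin resistance marker that allows G418 selection of transfected mammalian cells, for example when establishing stable lines.

Citrine is a yellow fluorescent protein variant developed to reduce the environmental sensitivity of earlier yellow fluorescent proteins, as reflected in the associated publication. The record lists its excitation maximum at 516 nm and its emission maximum at 529 nm. The catalogue entry does not state which promoter drives expression, the polyadenylation signal, the origin of replication or the composition of the multiple cloning site, and no feature table is provided, so these elements cannot be confirmed from the available information.

Typical uses supported by the record include building C-terminally Citrine-tagged proteins for live-cell imaging of localization and dynamics in mammalian cells. The unmodified vector could also plausibly serve as a control expressing the fluorescent protein alone, though the record does not say so explicitly.
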