Addgene plasmid #54593: Citrine-N1
Purpose: (Empty Backbone) Localization: N1 Cloning Vector, Excitation: 516, Emission: 529
Depositing lab: Robert Campbell & Michael Davidson & Oliver Griesbeck & Roger Tsien. Depositing organization: Florida State University, Tallahassee. Publication: Reducing the environmental sensitivity of yellow fluorescent protein. Mechanism and applications. Griesbeck O, Baird GS, Campbell RE, Zacharias DA, Tsien RY. J Biol Chem. 2001 Aug 3;276(31):29188-94. Epub 2001 May 31. 10.1074/jbc.M102815200 PubMed 11387331.
Backbone
  Vector backbone: Citrine-N1
  Backbone size (bp): 4750
  Vector type: Mammalian Expression
  Selectable markers: Neomycin (select with G418)
  Tag / fusion protein: Citrine (C terminal on backbone)
Growth in bacteria
  Bacterial resistance: Kanamycin, 50 μg/mL
  Growth temperature: 37°C
  Growth strain: DH5alpha
  Copy number: High Copy
Gene/Insert
  Gene/Insert name: None
  Tag / fusion protein: Citrine (C terminal on backbone)
Resource information
  A portion of this plasmid was derived from a plasmid made by: R.E. Campbell, R.Y. Tsien, O. Griesbeck; PMID 11387331
Terms and licenses: Academic/Nonprofit Terms; Industry Terms
Depositor comments: . Excitation = 516; Emission = 529
How to cite: Citrine-N1 was a gift from Robert Campbell & Michael Davidson & Oliver Griesbeck & Roger Tsien (Addgene plasmid # 54593 ; http://n2t.net/addgene:54593 ; RRID:Addgene_54593)
